>Addgene plasmid #141531 | TFORF0131 | depositor full sequence | sequence record 276729 | Full Sequence
TTAATGTAGTCTTATGCAATACTCTTGTAGTCTTGCAACATGGTAACGATGAGTTAGCAACATGCCTTAC
AAGGAGAGAAAAAGCACCGTGCATGCCGATTGGTGGAAGTAAGGTGGTACGATCGTGCCTTATTAGGAAG
GCAACAGACGGGTCTGACATGGATTGGACGAACCACTGAATTGCCGCATTGCAGAGATATTGTATTTAAG
TGCCTAGCTCGATACATAAACGGGTCTCTCTGGTTAGACCAGATCTGAGCCTGGGAGCTCTCTGGCTAAC
TAGGGAACCCACTGCTTAAGCCTCAATAAAGCTTGCCTTGAGTGCTTCAAGTAGTGTGTGCCCGTCTGTT
GTGTGACTCTGGTAACTAGAGATCCCTCAGACCCTTTTAGTCAGTGTGGAAAATCTCTAGCAGTGGCGCC
CGAACAGGGACTTGAAAGCGAAAGGGAAACCAGAGGAGCTCTCTCGACGCAGGACTCGGCTTGCTGAAGC
GCGCACGGCAAGAGGCGAGGGGCGGCGACTGGTGAGTACGCCAAAAATTTTGACTAGCGGAGGCTAGAAG
GAGAGAGATGGGTGCGAGAGCGTCAGTATTAAGCGGGGGAGAATTAGATCGCGATGGGAAAAAATTCGGT
TAAGGCCAGGGGGAAAGAAAAAATATAAATTAAAACATATAGTATGGGCAAGCAGGGAGCTAGAACGATT
CGCAGTTAATCCTGGCCTGTTAGAAACATCAGAAGGCTGTAGACAAATACTGGGACAGCTACAACCATCC
CTTCAGACAGGATCAGAAGAACTTAGATCATTATATAATACAGTAGCAACCCTCTATTGTGTGCATCAAA
GGATAGAGATAAAAGACACCAAGGAAGCTTTAGACAAGATAGAGGAAGAGCAAAACAAAAGTAAGACCAC
CGCACAGCAAGCGGCCGCTGATCTTCAGACCTGGAGGAGGAGATATGAGGGACAATTGGAGAAGTGAATT
ATATAAATATAAAGTAGTAAAAATTGAACCATTAGGAGTAGCACCCACCAAGGCAAAGAGAAGAGTGGTG
CAGAGAGAAAAAAGAGCAGTGGGAATAGGAGCTTTGTTCCTTGGGTTCTTGGGAGCAGCAGGAAGCACTA
TGGGCGCAGCGTCAATGACGCTGACGGTACAGGCCAGACAATTATTGTCTGGTATAGTGCAGCAGCAGAA
CAATTTGCTGAGGGCTATTGAGGCGCAACAGCATCTGTTGCAACTCACAGTCTGGGGCATCAAGCAGCTC
CAGGCAAGAATCCTGGCTGTGGAAAGATACCTAAAGGATCAACAGCTCCTGGGGATTTGGGGTTGCTCTG
GAAAACTCATTTGCACCACTGCTGTGCCTTGGAATGCTAGTTGGAGTAATAAATCTCTGGAACAGATTTG
GAATCACACGACCTGGATGGAGTGGGACAGAGAAATTAACAATTACACAAGCTTAATACACTCCTTAATT
GAAGAATCGCAAAACCAGCAAGAAAAGAATGAACAAGAATTATTGGAATTAGATAAATGGGCAAGTTTGT
GGAATTGGTTTAACATAACAAATTGGCTGTGGTATATAAAATTATTCATAATGATAGTAGGAGGCTTGGT
AGGTTTAAGAATAGTTTTTGCTGTACTTTCTATAGTGAATAGAGTTAGGCAGGGATATTCACCATTATCG
TTTCAGACCCACCTCCCAACCCCGAGGGGACCCATGCATTGCATCTCAATTAGTCAGCAACCAGGTGTGG
AAAGTCCCCAGGCTCCCCAGCAGGCAGAAGTATGCAAAGCATGCGTCTCAATTAGTCAGCAACCATAGTC
CCGCCCCTAACTCCGCCCATCCCGCCCCTAACTCCGCCCAGTTCCGCCCATTCTCCGCCCCATGGCTGAC
TAATTTTTTTTATTTATGCAGAGGCCGAGGCCGCCTCGGCCTCTGAGCTATTCCAGAAGTAGTGAGGAGG
CTTTTTTGGAGGCCTAGGCTTTTGCAAAAAGCTTTCTAGAGGTACCACCGGAGCTTACCATGACCGAGTA
CAAGCCCACGGTGCGCCTCGCCACCCGCGACGACGTCCCCAGGGCCGTACGCACCCTCGCCGCCGCGTTC
GCCGACTACCCCGCCACGCGCCACACCGTCGATCCGGACCGCCACATCGAGCGGGTCACCGAGCTGCAAG
AACTCTTCCTCACGCGCGTCGGGCTCGACATCGGCAAGGTGTGGGTCGCGGACGACGGCGCCGCCGTGGC
GGTCTGGACCACGCCGGAGAGCGTCGAAGCGGGGGCGGTGTTCGCCGAGATCGGCCCGCGCATGGCCGAG
TTGAGCGGTTCCCGGCTGGCCGCGCAGCAACAGATGGAAGGCCTCCTGGCGCCGCACCGGCCCAAGGAGC
CCGCGTGGTTCCTGGCCACCGTCGGCGTCTCGCCCGACCACCAGGGCAAGGGTCTGGGCAGCGCCGTCGT
GCTCCCCGGAGTGGAGGCGGCCGAGCGCGCCGGGGTGCCCGCCTTCCTGGAGACCTCCGCGCCCCGCAAC
CTCCCCTTCTACGAGCGGCTCGGCTTCACCGTCACCGCCGACGTCGAGGTGCCCGAAGGACCGCGCACCT
GGTGCATGACCCGCAAGCCCGGTGCCAGTTAACGAATTCTAGATCTTGAGACAAATGGCAGTATTCATCC
ACAATTTTAAAAGAAAAGGGGGGATTGGGGGGTACAGTGCAGGGGAAAGAATAGTAGACATAATAGCAAC
AGACATACAAACTAAAGAATTACAAAAACAAATTACAAAAATTCAAAATTTTCGGGTTTATTACAGGGAC
AGCAGAGATCCACTTTGGCGCCGGCTCGAGGCCTGCAGGTGCAAAGATGGATAAAGTTTTAAACAGAGAG
GAATCTTTGCAGCTAATGGACCTTCTAGGTCTTGAAAGGAGTGGGAATTGGCTCCGGTGCCCGTCAGTGG
GCAGAGCGCACATCGCCCACAGTCCCCGAGAAGTTGGGGGGAGGGGTCGGCAATTGAACCGGTGCCTAGA
GAAGGTGGCGCGGGGTAAACTGGGAAAGTGATGTCGTGTACTGGCTCCGCCTTTTTCCCGAGGGTGGGGG
AGAACCGTATATAAGTGCAGTAGTCGCCGTGAACGTTCTTTTTCGCAACGGGTTTGCCGCCAGAACACAG
GTAAGTGCCGTGTGTGGTTCCCGCGGGCCTGGCCTCTTTACGGGTTATGGCCCTTGCGTGCCTTGAATTA
CTTCCACCTGGCTGCAGTACGTGATTCTTGATCCCGAGCTTCGGGTTGGAAGTGGGTGGGAGAGTTCGAG
GCCTTGCGCTTAAGGAGCCCCTTCGCCTCGTGCTTGAGTTGAGGCCTGGCCTGGGCGCTGGGGCCGCCGC
GTGCGAATCTGGTGGCACCTTCGCGCCTGTCTCGCTGCTTTCGATAAGTCTCTAGCCATTTAAAATTTTT
GATGACCTGCTGCGACGCTTTTTTTCTGGCAAGATAGTCTTGTAAATGCGGGCCAAGATCTGCACACTGG
TATTTCGGTTTTTGGGGCCGCGGGCGGCGACGGGGCCCGTGCGTCCCAGCGCACATGTTCGGCGAGGCGG
GGCCTGCGAGCGCGGCCACCGAGAATCGGACGGGGGTAGTCTCAAGCTGGCCGGCCTGCTCTGGTGCCTG
GCCTCGCGCCGCCGTGTATCGCCCCGCCCTGGGCGGCAAGGCTGGCCCGGTCGGCACCAGTTGCGTGAGC
GGAAAGATGGCCGCTTCCCGGCCCTGCTGCAGGGAGCTCAAAATGGAGGACGCGGCGCTCGGGAGAGCGG
GCGGGTGAGTCACCCACACAAAGGAAAAGGGCCTTTCCGTCCTCAGCCGTCGCTTCATGTGACTCCACGG
AGTACCGGGCGCCGTCCAGGCACCTCGATTAGTTCTCGAGCTTTTGGAGTACGTCGTCTTTAGGTTGGGG
GGAGGGGTTTTATGCGATGGAGTTTCCCCACACTGAGTGGGTGGAGACTGAAGTTAGGCCAGCTTGGCAC
TTGATGTAATTCTCCTTGGAATTTGCCCTTTTTGAGTTTGGATCTTGGTTCATTCTCAAGCCTCAGACAG
TGGTTCAAAGTTTTTTTCTTCCATTTCAGGTGTCGTGAGGCTAGCACCGCCACCATGGGAAAAGAAATCC
AGCTAAAGCCTAAGGCAAATGTCTCTTCTTACGTTCACTTTTTGCTGAATTACAGAAACAAATTCAAGGA
GCAGCAGCCAAATACCTATGTTGGCTTTAAAGAGTTCTCTAGAAAGTGTTCGGAAAAATGGAGATCCATC
TCAAAGCATGAAAAGGCCAAATATGAAGCCCTGGCCAAACTCGACAAAGCCCGATACCAGGAAGAAATGA
TGAATTATGTTGGCAAGAGGAAGAAACGGAGAAAGCGGGATCCCCAGGAACCCAGACGGCCTCCATCATC
CTTCCTACTCTTCTGCCAAGACCACTATGCTCAGCTGAAGAGGGAGAACCCGAACTGGTCGGTGGTGCAG
GTGGCCAAGGCCACAGGGAAGATGTGGTCAACAGCGACAGACCTGGAGAAGCACCCTTATGAGCAAAGAG
TGGCTCTCCTGAGAGCTAAGTACTTCGAGGAACTTGAACTCTACCGTAAACAATGTAATGCCAGGAAGAA
GTACCGAATGTCAGCTAGAAACCGGTGCAGAGGGAAAAGAGTCAGGCAGAGCTAGTAATGAACTAGTCCG
TAACTTGAAAGTATTTCGATTTCTTGGCTTTATATATCTTGTGGAAAGGACGATCTCTGGATGTTTCAGC
GTAGTGCACGCGTTAAGTCGACAATCAACCTCTGGATTACAAAATTTGTGAAAGATTGACTGGTATTCTT
AACTATGTTGCTCCTTTTACGCTATGTGGATACGCTGCTTTAATGCCTTTGTATCATGCTATTGCTTCCC
GTATGGCTTTCATTTTCTCCTCCTTGTATAAATCCTGGTTGCTGTCTCTTTATGAGGAGTTGTGGCCCGT
TGTCAGGCAACGTGGCGTGGTGTGCACTGTGTTTGCTGACGCAACCCCCACTGGTTGGGGCATTGCCACC
ACCTGTCAGCTCCTTTCCGGGACTTTCGCTTTCCCCCTCCCTATTGCCACGGCGGAACTCATCGCCGCCT
GCCTTGCCCGCTGCTGGACAGGGGCTCGGCTGTTGGGCACTGACAATTCCGTGGTGTTGTCGGGGAAATC
ATCGTCCTTTCCTTGGCTGCTCGCCTGTGTTGCCACCTGGATTCTGCGCGGGACGTCCTTCTGCTACGTC
CCTTCGGCCCTCAATCCAGCGGACCTTCCTTCCCGCGGCCTGCTGCCGGCTCTGCGGCCTCTTCCGCGTC
TTCGCCTTCGCCCTCAGACGAGTCGGATCTCCCTTTGGGCCGCCTCCCCGCGTCGACTTTAAGACCAATG
ACTTACAAGGCAGCTGTAGATCTTAGCCACTTTTTAAAAGAAAAGGGGGGACTGGAAGGGCTAATTCACT
CCCAACGAAGACAAGATCTGCTTTTTGCTTGTACTGGGTCTCTCTGGTTAGACCAGATCTGAGCCTGGGA
GCTCTCTGGCTAACTAGGGAACCCACTGCTTAAGCCTCAATAAAGCTTGCCTTGAGTGCTTCAAGTAGTG
TGTGCCCGTCTGTTGTGTGACTCTGGTAACTAGAGATCCCTCAGACCCTTTTAGTCAGTGTGGAAAATCT
CTAGCAGTACGTATAGTAGTTCATGTCATCTTATTATTCAGTATTTATAACTTGCAAAGAAATGAATATC
AGAGAGTGAGAGGAACTTGTTTATTGCAGCTTATAATGGTTACAAATAAAGCAATAGCATCACAAATTTC
ACAAATAAAGCATTTTTTTCACTGCATTCTAGTTGTGGTTTGTCCAAACTCATCAATGTATCTTATCATG
TCTGGCTCTAGCTATCCCGCCCCTAACTCCGCCCATCCCGCCCCTAACTCCGCCCAGTTCCGCCCATTCT
CCGCCCCATGGCTGACTAATTTTTTTTATTTATGCAGAGGCCGAGGCCGCCTCGGCCTCTGAGCTATTCC
AGAAGTAGTGAGGAGGCTTTTTTGGAGGCCTAGGGACGTACCCAATTCGCCCTATAGTGAGTCGTATTAC
GCGCGCTCACTGGCCGTCGTTTTACAACGTCGTGACTGGGAAAACCCTGGCGTTACCCAACTTAATCGCC
TTGCAGCACATCCCCCTTTCGCCAGCTGGCGTAATAGCGAAGAGGCCCGCACCGATCGCCCTTCCCAACA
GTTGCGCAGCCTGAATGGCGAATGGG
[124 nt withheld, positions 6257-6380]
C
[91 nt withheld, positions 6382-6472]
A
[49 nt withheld, positions 6474-6522]
CCTTTGACGTTGGAGTCCACGTTCTTT
[37 nt withheld, positions 6550-6586]
ACCCTATCTCGGTCTATTCTTTTGATTTATAAGGGATTTTGCCGATTTCGGCCTATTGGTTAAAAAATGA
GCTGATTTAACAAAAATTTAACGCGAATTTTAACAAAATATTAACGCTTACAATTTAGGTGGCACTTTTC
GGGGAAATGTGCGCGGAACCCCTATTTGTTTATTTTTCTAAATACATTCAAATATGTATCCGCTCATGAG
ACAATAACCCTGATAAATGCTTCAATAATATTGAAAAAGGAAGAGTATGAGTATTCAACATTTCCGTGTC
GCCCTTATTCCCTTTTTTGCGGCATTTTGCCTTCCTGTTTTTGCTCACCCAGAAACGCTGGTGAAAGTAA
AAGATGCTGAAGATCAGTTGGGTGCACGAGTGGGTTACATCGAACTGGATCTCAACAGCGGTAAGATCCT
TGAGAGTTTTCGCCCCGAAGAACGTTTTCCAATGATGAGCACTTTTAAAGTTCTGCTATGTGGCGCGGTA
TTATCCCGTATTGACGCCGGGCAAGAGCAACTCGGTCGCCGCATACACTATTCTCAGAATGACTTGGTTG
AGTACTCACCAGTCACAGAAAAGCATCTTACGGATGGCATGACAGTAAGAGAATTATGCAGTGCTGCCAT
AACCATGAGTGATAACACTGCGGCCAACTTACTTCTGACAACGATCGGAGGACCGAAGGAGCTAACCGCT
TTTTTGCACAACATGGGGGATCATGTAACTCGCCTTGATCGTTGGGAACCGGAGCTGAATGAAGCCATAC
CAAACGACGAGCGTGACACCACGATGCCTGTAGCAATGGCAACAACGTTGCGCAAACTATTAACTGGCGA
ACTACTTACTCTAGCTTCCCGGCAACAATTAATAGACTGGATGGAGGCGGATAAAGTTGCAGGACCACTT
CTGCGCTCGGCCCTTCCGGCTGGCTGGTTTATTGCTGATAAATCTGGAGCCGGTGAGCGTGGGTCTCGCG
GTATCATTGCAGCACTGGGGCCAGATGGTAAGCCCTCCCGTATCGTAGTTATCTACACGACGGGGAGTCA
GGCAACTATGGATGAACGAAATAGACAGATCGCTGAGATAGGTGCCTCACTGATTAAGCATTGGTAACTG
TCAGACCAAGTTTACTCATATATACTTTAGATTGATTTAAAACTTCATTTTTAATTTAAAAGGATCTAGG
TGAAGATCCTTTTTGATAATCTCATGACCAAAATCCCTTAACGTGAGTTTTCGTTCCACTGAGCGTCAGA
CCCCGTAGAAAAGATCAAAGGATCTTCTTGAGATCCTTTTTTTCTGCGCGTAATCTGCTGCTTGCAAACA
AAAAAACCACCGCTACCAGCGGTGGTTTGTTTGCCGGATCAAGAGCTACCAACTCTTTTTCCGAAGGTAA
CTGGCTTCAGCAGAGCGCAGATACCAAATACTGTTCTTCTAGTGTAGCCGTAGTTAGGCCACCACTTCAA
GAACTCTGTAGCACCGCCTACATACCTCGCTCTGCTAATCCTGTTACCAGTGGCTGCTGCCAGTGGCGAT
AAGTCGTGTCTTACCGGGTTGGACTCAAGACGATAGTTACCGGATAAGGCGCAGCGGTCGGGCTGAACGG
GGGGTTCGTGCACACAGCCCAGCTTGGAGCGAACGACCTACACCGAACTGAGATACCTACAGCGTGAGCT
ATGAGAAAGCGCCACGCTTCCCGAAGGGAGAAAGGCGGACAGGTATCCGGTAAGCGGCAGGGTCGGAACA
GGAGAGCGCACGAGGGAGCTTCCAGGGGGAAACGCCTGGTATCTTTATAGTCCTGTCGGGTTTCGCCACC
TCTGACTTGAGCGTCGATTTTTGTGATGCTCGTCAGGGGGGCGGAGCCTATGGAAAAACGCCAGCAACGC
GGCCTTTTTACGGTTCCTGGCCTTTTGCTGGCCTTTTGCTCACATGTTCTTTCCTGCGTTATCCCCTGAT
TCTGTGGATAACCGTATTACCGCCTTTGAGTGAGCTGATACCGCTCGCCGCAGCCGAACGACCGAGCGCA
GCGAGTCAGTGAGCGAGGAAGCGGAAGAGCGCCCAATACGCAAACCGCCTCTCCCCGCGCGTTGGCCGAT
TCATTAATGCAGCTGGCACGACAGGTTTCCCGACTGGAAAGCGGGCAGTGAGCGCAACGCAATTAATGTG
AGTTAGCTCACTCATTAGGCACCCCAGGCTTTACACTTTATGCTTCCGGCTCGTATGTTGTGTGGAATTG
TGAGCGGATAACAATTTCACACAGGAAACAGCTATGACCATGATTACGCCAAGCGCGCAATTAACCCTCA
CTAAAGGGAACAAAAGCTGGAGCTGCAAGC
Features (pLannotate 1.2.2; 31 found; start..end, strand, type, name):
      5..231     +  promoter       RSV promoter: Rous sarcoma virus enhancer/promoter
    232..412     +  LTR            5' LTR (truncated): truncated 5' long terminal repeat (LTR) from HIV-1
    459..584     +  misc_feature   HIV-1 Ψ: packaging signal of human immunodeficiency virus type 1
    568..931     +  CDS            HIV-1 gag (fragment): gag protein from human immunodeficiency virus 1; gag
   1077..1310    +  misc_feature   RRE: The Rev response element (RRE) of HIV-1 allows for Rev-dependent mRNA export from the nucleus to the cytoplasm.
   1687..1713    +  CDS            Rev (fragment): human immunodeficiency virus 1 (HIV-1) Rev protein; rev; enhances nuclear export of unspliced and incompletely spliced viral mRNAs
   1720..1743    +  promoter       SV40 promoter (fragment): SV40 early promoter
   1744..1815    +  promoter       SV40 promoter (fragment): SV40 enhancer and early promoter
   1839..1974    +  rep_origin     SV40 ori: SV40 origin of replication
   2020..2616    +  CDS            PuroR (fragment): puromycin N-acetyltransferase; pac from Streptomyces; confers resistance to puromycin
   2665..2782    +  misc_feature   cPPT/CTS: central polypurine tract and central termination sequence of HIV-1
   2847..2913    +  CDS            small t antigen (fragment): SV40 (simian virus 40) small t antigen
   2920..4098    +  promoter       EF-1α promoter: strong constitutive promoter for human elongation factor EF-1α
   4115..4672    +  CDS            HMGB4: HMGB4_HUMAN - Experimental evidence at protein level: Swiss-Prot protein existence level 1. From Homo sapiens (Human).
   4688..4741    +  promoter       U6 promoter (fragment): RNA polymerase III promoter for human U6 snRNA
   4783..5371    +  misc_feature   WPRE: woodchuck hepatitis virus posttranscriptional regulatory element
   5422..5441    +  misc_feature   cPPT/CTS (fragment): central polypurine tract and central termination sequence of HIV-1
   5443..5676    +  LTR            3' LTR (ΔU3): self-inactivating 3' long terminal repeat (LTR) from HIV-1
   5754..5875    +  polyA_signal   SV40 poly(A) signal: SV40 polyadenylation signal
   5915..6050    +  rep_origin     SV40 ori: SV40 origin of replication
   6071..6089    -  promoter       T7 promoter: promoter for bacteriophage T7 RNA polymerase
   6097..6252    +  CDS            lacZα (fragment): LacZα fragment of β-galactosidase; lacZ fragment
   6257..6685    +  rep_origin     f1 ori (sequence partly withheld): f1 bacteriophage origin of replication; arrow indicates direction of (+) strand synthesis
   6738..6842    +  promoter       AmpR promoter: bla
   6843..7703    +  CDS            AmpR: β-lactamase; bla; confers resistance to ampicillin, carbenicillin, and related antibiotics
   7874..8462    +  rep_origin     ori: high-copy-number ColE1/pMB1/pBR322/pUC origin of replication
   8645..8737    +  CDS            lacI (fragment): lac repressor; lacI; The lac repressor binds to the lac operator to inhibit transcription in E. coli. This inhibition can be relieved by adding lactose or isopropyl-β-D-thiogalactopyranoside (IPTG).
   8750..8771    +  protein_bind   CAP binding site: CAP binding activates transcription in the presence of cAMP. E. coli catabolite activator protein
   8786..8816    +  promoter       lac promoter: promoter for the E. coli lac operon
   8824..8840    +  protein_bind   lac operator: The lac repressor binds to the lac operator to inhibit transcription in E. coli. This inhibition can be relieved by adding lactose or isopropyl-β-D-thiogalactopyranoside (IPTG). lac repressor encoded by lacI
   8885..8903    +  promoter       T3 promoter: promoter for bacteriophage T3 RNA polymerase
