[The description below was written by a language model from this plasmid's Addgene catalogue record and pLannotate feature annotations shown in this document.]
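Description:
TFORF0131 is a third-generation-style, self-inactivating lentiviral expression plasmid built on the pLX_TRC317 backbone for overexpressing the human transcription factor HMGB4 in mammalian cells. It is one member of a barcoded transcription factor ORF collection. Each clone carries a unique 24-bp barcode so that the ORF present in a given cell can be identified by sequencing in pooled screens. In bacteria the plasmid is maintained through a high-copy ColE1/pUC-type origin with ampicillin resistance (AmpR). An f1 origin and remnants of a lac/T7/T3 cloning region are also present in the backbone. The depositor warns that the plasmid can recombine, as lentiviral vectors with repeated LTRs often do.

The viral portion begins with an RSV promoter fused to a truncated HIV-1 5' LTR, which allows Tat-independent production of genomic RNA. This is followed by the Ψ packaging signal with a gag fragment, the RRE for Rev-dependent nuclear export, and a cPPT/CTS. An SV40 early promoter drives the puromycin N-acetyltransferase gene, allowing selection of transduced cells. Downstream, the EF-1α promoter drives constitutive expression of the HMGB4 coding sequence. A WPRE follows to enhance transcript stability and expression, and the ΔU3 3' LTR inactivates LTR promoter activity after integration. The feature table does not annotate the barcode explicitly. It may lie in the short region between the ORF and the WPRE, where a small U6-promoter-like fragment is called, but the record does not state its position. The construct is intended for packaging into lentivirus and delivering HMGB4 for gain-of-function studies, such as pooled or arrayed screens of transcription factors that direct cell differentiation.
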