Addgene plasmid #141531: TFORF0131
Purpose: Lentiviral vector for overexpressing the HMGB4 transcription factor ORF with a unique 24-bp barcode. Barcodes facilitate identification of transcription factors in pooled screens.
Depositing lab: Feng Zhang. Depositing organization: Broad Institute. Publication: A transcription factor atlas of directed differentiation. Joung J, Ma S, Tay T, Geiger-Schuller KR, Kirchgatterer PC, Verdine VK, Guo B, Arias-Garcia MA, Allen WE, Singh A, Kuksenko O, Abudayyeh OO, Gootenberg JS, Fu Z, Macrae RK, Buenrostro JD, Regev A, Zhang F. Cell. 2023 Jan 5;186(1):209-229.e26. doi: 10.1016/j.cell.2022.11.026. PubMed 36608654.
Backbone
  Vector backbone: pLX_TRC317
  Backbone manufacturer: Broad Institute Genetic Perturbation Platform
  Backbone size w/o insert (bp): 8264
  Vector type: Mammalian Expression, Lentiviral
  Selectable markers: Puromycin
Growth in bacteria
  Bacterial resistance: Ampicillin, 100 μg/mL
  Growth temperature: 37°C
  Growth strain: NEB Stable
  Copy number: High Copy
Gene/Insert
  Gene/Insert name: HMGB4
  Species: H. sapiens (human)
  Insert size (bp): 662
  Entrez Gene: HMGB4 (a.k.a. FLJ40388, MGC88128, dJ1007G16.5)
  Promoter: EF1a
  Cloning method: Unknown
  Sequencing primers: 5′ GGGTGGAGACTGAAGTTAGGCCAG; 3′ CACATAGCGTAAAAGGAGCAACATAG
Terms and licenses: Academic/Nonprofit Terms; Industry Terms: Not Available to Industry
Depositor comments: NM_145205,ENST00000519684,ENST00000522796 . The transcription factor ORF portion of this plasmid was synthesized by Genewiz. Please test multiple small colonies in case of plasmid recombination. To make this collection available in a timely manner, a portion of this collection was not fully sequenced by Addgene. If an Addgene verified full plasmid sequence is not available, please contact us prior to placing an order to request the full sequence.
How to cite: TFORF0131 was a gift from Feng Zhang (Addgene plasmid # 141531 ; http://n2t.net/addgene:141531 ; RRID:Addgene_141531)
