>Addgene plasmid #141531 | TFORF0131 | depositor partial sequence | sequence record 276730 | Insert
ACCGCCACCATGGGAAAAGAAATCCAGCTAAAGCCTAAGGCAAATGTCTCTTCTTACGTTCACTTTTTGC
TGAATTACAGAAACAAATTCAAGGAGCAGCAGCCAAATACCTATGTTGGCTTTAAAGAGTTCTCTAGAAA
GTGTTCGGAAAAATGGAGATCCATCTCAAAGCATGAAAAGGCCAAATATGAAGCCCTGGCCAAACTCGAC
AAAGCCCGATACCAGGAAGAAATGATGAATTATGTTGGCAAGAGGAAGAAACGGAGAAAGCGGGATCCCC
AGGAACCCAGACGGCCTCCATCATCCTTCCTACTCTTCTGCCAAGACCACTATGCTCAGCTGAAGAGGGA
GAACCCGAACTGGTCGGTGGTGCAGGTGGCCAAGGCCACAGGGAAGATGTGGTCAACAGCGACAGACCTG
GAGAAGCACCCTTATGAGCAAAGAGTGGCTCTCCTGAGAGCTAAGTACTTCGAGGAACTTGAACTCTACC
GTAAACAATGTAATGCCAGGAAGAAGTACCGAATGTCAGCTAGAAACCGGTGCAGAGGGAAAAGAGTCAG
GCAGAGCTAGTAATGAACTAGTCCGTAACTTGAAAGTATTTCGATTTCTTGGCTTTATATATCTTGTGGA
AAGGACGATCTCTGGATGTTTCAGCGTAGTGC
