>Addgene plasmid #141531 | TFORF0131 | depositor partial sequence | sequence record 276731 | Barcode
TCTCTGGATGTTTCAGCGTAGTGC
