>Addgene plasmid #141531 | TFORF0131 | addgene partial sequence | sequence record 319949 | WPRE-R 5'-CATAGCGTAAAAGGAGCAACA-3'
TAAGGCAAATGTCTCTTCTTACGTTCACTTTTTGCTGAATTACAGAAACAAATTCAAGGAGCAGCAGCCA
AATACCTATGTTGGCTTTAAAGAGTTCTCTAGAAAGTGTTCGGAAAAATGGAGATCCATCTCAAAGCATG
AAAAGGCCAAATATGAAGCCCTGGCCAAACTCGACAAAGCCCGATACCAGGAAGAAATGATGAATTATGT
TGGCAAGAGGAAGAAACGGAGAAAGCGGGATCCCCAGGAACCCAGACGGCCTCCATCATCCTTCCTACTC
TTCTGCCAAGACCACTATGCTCAGCTGAAGAGGGAGAACCCGAACTGGTCGGTGGTGCAGGTGGCCAAGG
CCACAGGGAAGATGTGGTCAACAGCGACAGACCTGGAGAAGCACCCTTATGAGCAAAGAGTGGCTCTCCT
GAGAGCTAAGTACTTCGAGGAACTTGAACTCTACCGTAAACAATGTAATGCCAGGAAGAAGTACCGAATG
TCAGCTAGAAACCGGTGCAGAGGGAAAAGAGTCAGGCAGAGCTAGTAATGAACTAGTCCGTAACTTGAAA
GTATTTCGATTTCTTGGCTTTATATATCTTGTGGAAAGGACGATCTCTGGATGTTTCAGCGTAGTGCACG
CGTTAAGTCGACAATCAACCTCTGGATTACAAAA
